Addgene plasmid #169692: pBRC_double_attB_GFP_donor
Purpose: (Empty Backbone) cargo vector for the phiC31 system with Psur5:GFP, cb_unc-119, and Gateway R1R2 site (for gene of interest insertion)
Depositing lab: John Wang. Depositing organization: Biodiversity Research Center, Academia Sinica. Publication: phiC31 integrase for recombination-mediated single-copy insertion and genome manipulation in Caenorhabditis elegans. Yang FJ, Chen CN, Chang T, Cheng TW, Chang NC, Kao CY, Lee CC, Huang YC, Hsu JC, Li J, Lu MJ, Chan SP, Wang J. Genetics. 2022 Feb 4;220(2):iyab206. doi: 10.1093/genetics/iyab206. PubMed 34791215.
Backbone
  Vector backbone: pPD158.87
  Backbone manufacturer: Andrew Fire
  Modifications to backbone: add two inwardly facing phiC31 attB sites add Cbr_unc-119 rescue gene add Gateway R1R2
  Vector type: Worm Expression
  Selectable markers: Psur5:GFP and Cbr_unc-119
Growth in bacteria
  Bacterial resistance: Chloramphenicol and Ampicillin, 25 & 100 μg/mL
  Growth temperature: 37°C
  Growth strain: NEB Stable
  Copy number: High Copy
Terms and licenses: Academic/Nonprofit Terms; Industry Terms: Not Available to Industry
Depositor comments: Please visit https://doi.org/10.1101/2020.11.25.398784 for bioRxiv preprint.
How to cite: pBRC_double_attB_GFP_donor was a gift from John Wang (Addgene plasmid # 169692 ; http://n2t.net/addgene:169692 ; RRID:Addgene_169692)
