[The description below was written by a language model from this plasmid's Addgene catalogue record and pLannotate feature annotations shown in this document.]
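Description:
pBRC_double_attB_GFP_donor is an empty cargo (donor) vector for phiC31 integrase-mediated single-copy insertion in Caenorhabditis elegans, built on the worm expression backbone pPD158.87. It is a high-copy plasmid with a ColE1/pUC-type origin and an ampicillin resistance gene in the backbone. A second bacterial marker, chloramphenicol resistance, sits inside the Gateway cassette, so the unmodified vector is selected on both antibiotics. Remnants of pBR322-type sequence (rop and bom fragments) and lac regulatory elements are also annotated in the backbone.

The transferable part of the plasmid is bracketed by two inwardly facing minimal phiC31 attB sites. With the integrase, these are meant to recombine with partner sites at a genomic landing position, so that the intervening segment is exchanged into the chromosome while the bacterial backbone is left behind. Between the attB sites lie three modules. The first is a GFP reporter that the catalogue entry describes as driven by the sur-5 promoter; the promoter itself is not annotated, and the automated table labels the coding sequence as yEGFP. The second is a Caenorhabditis briggsae unc-119 rescue gene, which the annotation tool matched to the C. elegans protein. The third is a Gateway destination cassette running from attR1 to attR2 and carrying ccdB, a ccdA fragment and CmR. An LR reaction replaces this cassette with a gene of interest from an entry clone, with ccdB providing counter-selection against unrecombined vector. In worms, GFP fluorescence and rescue of the unc-119 mutant phenotype serve as the markers for transgenic animals.

Two sequence records are given, a depositor sequence of 8,991 nt and a sequencing result of 9,157 nt. They share the same features in the same order and differ mainly in the length of the unannotated region between unc-119 and attR2.
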