Features (pLannotate 1.2.2; 22 found; start..end, strand, type, name):
     21..54      +  protein_bind   attB: minimal attB site for the φC31 integrase (Groth et al., 2000) phage φC31 integrase
   1154..1171    -  promoter       T7 promoter (fragment): promoter for bacteriophage T7 RNA polymerase
   1191..2054    +  CDS            yEGFP: yEGFP is a fluorescent protein published in 1997.
   2937..2954    -  misc_feature   P element 5' end (fragment): No description available
   3065..3907    +  CDS            unc-119: UN119_CAEEL - Experimental evidence at protein level: Swiss-Prot protein existence level 1. Myristoyl-binding protein that acts as a cargo adapter: specifically binds the myristoyl moiety of a subset of N-terminally myristoylated proteins and is required for their localization. Plays a key role in ciliary membrane localization of proteins. Required for the establishment or function of the nervous system. From Caenorhabditis elegans.
   4405..4527    +  protein_bind   attR2: mutant version of attR; recombination site for the Gateway® LR reaction LR Clonase™
   4571..4873    -  CDS            ccdB: CCDB_ECOLI - Also known as G, letB, letD. Experimental evidence at protein level: Swiss-Prot protein existence level 1. Toxic component of a type II toxin-antitoxin (TA) system, functioning in plasmid maintainence. Responsible for the post- segregational killing (PSK) of plasmid-free cells, also referred to as a plasmid addiction system. Half-life of over 2 hours. Cell killing by CcdB is accompanied by filamentation, defects in chromosome and plasmid segregation, defects in cell division, formation of anucleate cells, decreased DNA synthesis and plasmid loss. Interferes with the activity of DN
   4878..5036    -  CDS            ccdA (fragment): CCDA_ECO57 - Also known as H, letA. Experimental evidence at protein level: Swiss-Prot protein existence level 1. Antitoxin component of a type II toxin-antitoxin (TA) system which inhibits the post-segregational killing (PSK) of plasmid-free cells, also referred to as a plasmid addiction system. Binds to and blocks the activity of CcdB; will also remove bound CcdB protein from the CcdB-GyrA complex by forming a CcdA-CcdB complex, a process termed rejuvenation. Functions as a transcriptional corepressor for the ccdAB operon, repression also requires CcdB (By similarity). From Escherichia coli
   5215..5874    -  CDS            CmR: chloramphenicol acetyltransferase; cat; confers resistance to chloramphenicol
   5875..5903    -  promoter       cat promoter (fragment): promoter of the E. coli cat gene encoding chloramphenicol acetyltransferase
   5928..5958    -  promoter       lac UV5 promoter: E. coli lac promoter with an "up" mutation
   5983..6107    -  protein_bind   attR1: mutant version of attR; recombination site for the Gateway® LR reaction LR Clonase™
   6359..6392    -  protein_bind   attB: minimal attB site for the φC31 integrase (Groth et al., 2000) phage φC31 integrase
   6402..6437    +  CDS            rop (fragment): Rop protein, which maintains plasmids at low copy number; rop
   6539..6638    +  misc_feature   bom (fragment): basis of mobility region from pBR322
   6736..6840    +  promoter       AmpR promoter: bla
   6841..7701    +  CDS            AmpR: β-lactamase; bla; confers resistance to ampicillin, carbenicillin, and related antibiotics
   7872..8460    +  rep_origin     ori: high-copy-number ColE1/pMB1/pBR322/pUC origin of replication
   8643..8735    +  CDS            lacI (fragment): lac repressor; lacI; The lac repressor binds to the lac operator to inhibit transcription in E. coli. This inhibition can be relieved by adding lactose or isopropyl-β-D-thiogalactopyranoside (IPTG).
   8748..8769    +  protein_bind   CAP binding site: CAP binding activates transcription in the presence of cAMP. E. coli catabolite activator protein
   8784..8814    +  promoter       lac promoter: promoter for the E. coli lac operon
   8822..8838    +  protein_bind   lac operator: The lac repressor binds to the lac operator to inhibit transcription in E. coli. This inhibition can be relieved by adding lactose or isopropyl-β-D-thiogalactopyranoside (IPTG). lac repressor encoded by lacI
>Addgene plasmid #169692 | pBRC_double_attB_GFP_donor | depositor full sequence | sequence record 328785 | pBRC_double_attB_GFP_donor sequence 8991 bps
ATNCAAGCTTGGGCTGCAGGGTGCCAGGGCGTGCCCTTGGGCTCCCCGGGCGCGTAGAGTGGAGAGTGTA
GTCCCTCGTCGGCTCTCTGTGTATTTCTTTCAATGCCTGTGTCTCGGTCTATCTTTGTCTCTATCTGTTT
TAAAAGTTTTTTGCAAAGTTTCAATTTCTTTTTTATTTTCTCTTCTTTTTTTGCGCATTTATTTTTTTTA
AAGAGCGCTGTTCTTCAATTGGAAAACAGTATAACGATCGAAATAAAAAAAAAACTTGAAATAGTATCGG
AATTGAGATGGGGGCAATTGAAATTGAAGACGCAACAAAAACATGTTTTTATCGTCTGAAATTATCTAAA
CTTTGAATCTAACGTGTCAATGGCTACTTTTACAGTAGACTTTTTAGAGTAATGTTAAAAAGGATAATAT
AGGTTTTTCTTCAAACTATTTTGTCACGCCGCATATATTCTTTTCATATTCCATTCGCAAAGTGCATGAT
GTAACAAAAATGAAACGTCATAATTTTTTAATCTTTCACACTTTTTTTGCCGGCCGTTAAATCAAAATCA
AATCAACTTAATCCAACACGTGCGGGCTTGCAATTTTATTACACCGGTGTCCTACAGCGCCATGTTATCT
TCTTTGATTAGAGATCTCTCACGCAACATTTGACATTGAAAATTTTGTCTCCGAATTGTTGTGTACCTAC
TTTGTCCCGATGTCCCAAATTTTCACTGATAACAAGAGATATCTCAACTGTTCTTATCACGTTGATACGT
AGAACGTTTTACACTAAACCAAATTGCAGTCCCCTTCTACGAACCGTTTGCTAATTGTTTTGCATAGAAC
AGTGATCAATGTGTTGTGCTCACTAGTCAATGATGTTCGTCTCTCATTTTTCCTACAACTTCACTGAAAA
GGTTTTGAATATCTGGTGATTGTAGGCAATCACACCACAGTTAATGGCCTGGCAAATAATGATAAGCGTG
TGATAAACCTCACAAAAATACGCCTAGAAGTGGTGATATCGCTAGTTTTGTGTCCTTTCGATTTTTTTCG
TGTTGCTTTTTTCTGTGGATAAACCTTTGAACTTTACATTTTGTTTTCAGAATAACCGCTCTAGAGGATC
CTATCGATTCGCGGCCGCTGTACACCCGGGTGCCCTATAGTGAGTCGTATTGGTACCGGTAGAAAAAATG
AGTAAAGGAGAAGAACTTTTCACTGGAGTTGTCCCAATTCTTGTTGAATTAGATGGTGATGTTAATGGGC
ACAAATTTTCTGTCAGTGGAGAGGGTGAAGGTGATGCAACATACGGAAAACTTACCCTTAAATTTATTTG
CACTACTGGAAAACTACCTGTTCCATGGGTAAGTTTAAACATATATATACTAACTAACCCTGATTATTTA
AATTTTCAGCCAACACTTGTCACTACTTTCTGTTATGGTGTTCAATGCTTCTCGAGATACCCAGATCATA
TGAAACAGCATGACTTTTTCAAGAGTGCCATGCCCGAAGGTTATGTACAGGAAAGAACTATATTTTTCAA
AGATGACGGGAACTACAAGACACGTAAGTTTAAACAGTTCGGTACTAACTAACCATACATATTTAAATTT
TCAGGTGCTGAAGTCAAGTTTGAAGGTGATACCCTTGTTAATAGAATCGAGTTAAAAGGTATTGATTTTA
AAGAAGATGGAAACATTCTTGGACACAAATTGGAATACAACTATAACTCACACAATGTATACATCATGGC
AGACAAACAAAAGAATGGAATCAAAGTTGTAAGTTTAAACATGATTTTACTAACTAACTAATCTGATTTA
AATTTTCAGAACTTCAAAATTAGACACAACATTGAAGATGGAAGCGTTCAACTAGCAGACCATTATCAAC
AAAATACTCCAATTGGCGATGGCCCTGTCCTTTTACCAGACAACCATTACCTGTCCACACAATCTGCCCT
TTCGAAAGATCCCAACGAAAAGAGAGACCACATGGTCCTTCTTGAGTTTGTAACAGCTGCTGGGATTACA
CATGGCATGGACGAACTATACAAAAGCCCACAAGCTTTGGAATTCGCTTTGAGCCAATTTATCCAAGTCC
TTGTAAAAAGTATTCGAAAATTGTTAACGGATAAAATGTTTATTATAATATCAAAAACAATTTGTCAGTT
GACCACTTTTTGATATATTTGACAGAAACCGGGATGAATTGGCTCAAAGTTAGGGCGCCCTTCTATTACA
GGGTTTCTGATAACAAACCGGTTATTAACTCCCAACAAGGGATGATTTCAATTCATCATGCTCAAATTGA
CCCAAATTAAGTTACATGACAAATTCATCGCCCTTTTCAACTCTTCTTGGCTCATCATCTGTTATTCTGT
TCCTATTCTGTCTGCACCCTATACCCCTTTGCATACTCTCTCGTCATTCCTTTCTTGGATAGTGTCTTCT
TCTCCCCAGCTCTGCTACTTCTATGACTTGCGCCCGCTGCTTTTCCGCTCGTTCCTCTCCTCTCTGACGT
CTTCTTCTGCTTCTTTTCTCCTTCCTTTTTCCCTTCTCAATCTTCCTCTTTTTCCCATTTCTGTCAATCA
TTCGAAGAAGAAGAAGAAGAAGACCCTCATTCATTTCATTTTTTTTTCTGTCGGTGTGTGCTGCTCGGTT
AAGAGTGAGCTCTCTATTCCACGTCTTCTTCTTTTTCTTCTTCGATTCGAATCAATCACTCCACCAAAAC
GCATTCGTTTTTGGGATTCACCCCGCGGTTCGCAACAGGTTTCTTTTTCAAATTATTAGCGTTATAAATA
GAAAAATGGTGGAGTTTCAATAAAAATGATAATTTACAAAGTGTATTTTGATTACATGTACTCAAAAAGG
TTGAAATTTTTCATACCAGTTTTCCGGAAATCCATCTGATATCATTATCGTATTTTTCTTTTTAAAAATG
TTTTCAAAAAAAAACAAAATATAGCTGGTTATTTGGCACCCTCTAATTACCATTTTCCTGTCACACCACA
CTCTTTTCCTTCTTCCACTTCTTTCCGTTTTCAGCCGCTTCCAACCAAACCGATATGAAAGCCGAGCAAC
AACGATCGATTCCACCCGGCTCGGCGACCTTCCCGTCGCAGGTGAGACTCAGAAAACTAGAGAAACCGCT
CAACTAACTCTTGATATCCGATTTCATTCTTTTCTCTTTTCTTTTTGTTGAACTTTTCCATATTTCCAGA
TGCCACGGCCACCACCAAGCACCGAACAAGGAATCACAACGGAATCGGAGCTTGCGAAGAAAGCTCAAAT
CACTCCGAACGACGTTTTAGCACTTCCGGGAATCACTCAAGGTATCTTGCTCCCTTTGGATTTCAGTTTA
AAACATAAATTTAGGATTCTTATGCTCCCCATCTGCGAACATCTATAACATCGAGTTCACCAAGTTCCAA
ATCCGTGATCTGGACACTGAGCAAGTGCTTTTCGAGATCGCCAAACCGGAGAACGATCAGGAGAATGATG
AGTCGCCACAGGAGTCGGCAAGATACGTGCGTTATAGATTTGCTCCAAACTTTTTGAAACTCAAAACGGT
CGGAGCAACTGTGGAATTCAAAGTAGGAGACATCCCAATCCATCATTTCCGAATGATCGAACGTCACTTC
TTCAAAGATCGCCTTCTGAAGTGTTTTGACTTTGAATTCGGATTCTGTATTCCGAATTCACGAAACAACT
GTGAACATATCTATGAGTTCCCTCAACTCTCTCAACAACTCAGTGAGTCATTATTCTAAAAAGTACAATT
CAAAAGACTAATCTCTTTTTCAGTGGACGACATGATCAACAATCCAAACGAGACTCGTTCTGACAGCTTC
TATTTCGTCGATAACAAACTCGTCATGCACAACAAAGCCGACTACTCATATGATGCATAAATATTTAATA
CAAAAATGTTCTGGATAATTATTCTGTCGAATAGAAAAAAAACTCCAAATGTGATTAAATTCCAATAATT
CCTGTCTAGTTTGTTCCTTCCCCTTCCCCTTCTCATGTTCAATGCATTCCTAAGCTTTTCAGTTCCCCCC
TTGTTTCTATATTTTTTCGCTGTCCTGTCACACTCGCTAAAAACACTAATCACACGGAAATCTGTTTTCA
ATAAAAACTCCAACTTTAACTCATTTTCAATTTCAACTGAAAGATTTTTTCATTAGAGAATGTCCTAGCC
GGCCATACAAGTAATCCGGATGATCGACGCCAACGTCGTTGAATTTTCAAATTTTAAATACTGAATATTT
GTTTTTTTTCCTATTATTTATTTATTCTCTTTGTGTTTTTTTTCTTGCTTTCTAAAAAATTAATTCAATC
CAAATCTAAACATTTTTTTTTCTCTTTCCGTCTCCCAATTCGTATTCCGCTCCTCTCATCTGAACACTTT
GTACAAGAAAGCTGAACGAGAAACGTAAAATGATATAAATATCAATATATTAAATTAGATTTTGCATAAA
AAACAGACTACATAATACTGTAAAACACAACATATCCAGTCACTATGGTCGACCTGCAGACTGGCTGTGT
ATAACGGAGCCTGACATTTATATTCCCCAGAACATCAGGTTAATGGCGTTTTTGATGTCATTTTCGCGGT
GGCTGAGATCAGCCACTTCTTCCCCGATAACGGAGACCGGCACACTGGCCATATCGGTGGTCATCATGCG
CCAGCTTTCATCCCCGATATGCACCACCGGGTAAAGTTCACGGGAGACTTTATCTGACAGCAGACGTGCA
CTGGCCAGGGGGATCACCATCCGTCGCCCGGGCGTGTCAATAATATCACTCTGTACATCCACAAACAGAC
GATAACGGCTCTCTCTTTTATAGGTGTAAACCTTAAACTGCATTTCACCAGTCCCTGTTCTCGTCAGCAA
AAGAGCCGTTCATTTCAATAAACCGGGCGACCTCAGCCATCCCTTCCTGATTTTCCGCTTTCCAGCGTTC
GGCACGCAGACGACGGGCTTCATTCTGCATGGTTGTGCTTACCAGACCGGAGATATTGACATCATATATG
CCTTGAGCAACTGATAGCTGTCGCTGTCAACTGTCACTGTAATACGCTGCTTCATAGCACACCTCTTTTT
GACATACTTCGGGTATACATATCAGTATATATTCTTATACCGCAAAAATCAGCGCGCAAATACGCATACT
GTTATCTGGCTTTTAGTAAGCCGGATCCACGCGTTTACGCCCCGCCCTGCCACTCATCGCAGTACTGTTG
TAATTCATTAAGCATTCTGCCGACATGGAAGCCATCACAGACGGCATGATGAACCTGAATCGCCAGCGGC
ATCAGCACCTTGTCGCCTTGCGTATAATATTTGCCCATGGTGAAAACGGGGGCGAAGAAGTTGTCCATAT
TGGCCACGTTTAAATCAAAACTGGTGAAACTCACCCAGGGATTGGCTGAGACGAAAAACATATTCTCAAT
AAACCCTTTAGGGAAATAGGCCAGGTTTTCACCGTAACACGCCACATCTTGCGAATATATGTGTAGAAAC
TGCCGGAAATCGTCGTGGTATTCACTCCAGAGCGATGAAAACGTTTCAGTTTGCTCATGGAAAACGGTGT
AACAAGGGTGAACACTATCCCATATCACCAGCTCACCGTCTTTCATTGCCATACGGAATTCCGGATGAGC
ATTCATCAGGCGGGCAAGAATGTGAATAAAGGCCGGATAAAACTTGTGCTTATTTTTCTTTACGGTCTTT
AAAAAGGCCGTAATATCCAGCTGAACGGTCTGGTTATAGGTACATTGAGCAACTGACTGAAATGCCTCAA
AATGTTCTTTACGATGCCATTGGGATATATCAACGGTGGTATATCCAGTGATTTTTTTCTCCATTTTAGC
TTCCTTAGCTCCTGAAAATCTCGCCGGATCCTAACTCAAAATCCACACATTATACGAGCCGGAAGCATAA
AGTGTAAAGCCTGGGGTGCCTAATGCGGCCGCCATAGTGACTGGATATGTTGTGTTTTACAGTATTATGT
AGTCTGTTTTTTATGCAAAATCTAATTTAATATATTGATATTTATATCATTTTACGTTTCTCGTTCAGCT
TTTTTGTACAAACTTGTCACAATGTGCAAGTTTATTTATCTTCTCGCTTTCATTTCATTAGGACGTGGGG
GGAATTGGTGGAAGGGGGAAACACACAAAAGGATGATGGAAATGAAATAAGGACACACAATATGCAACAA
CATTCAATTCAGAAATATGGAGGAAGGTTTAAAAGAAAACATAAAAATATATAGAGGAGGAAGGAAAACT
AGTAAAAAATAAGCAAAGAAATTAGGCGAACGATGAGAATTGTCCTCGCTTGGGCCTACGCGCCCGGGGA
GCCCAAGGGCACGCCCTGGCACCCCTTTCGTCTCGCGCGTTTCGGTGATGACGGTGAAAACCTCTGACAC
ATGCAGCTCCCGGAGACGGTCACAGCTTGTCTGTAAGCGGATGCCGGGAGCAGACAAGCCCGTCAGGGCG
CGTCAGCGGGTGTTGGCGGGTGTCGGGGCTGGCTTAACTATGCGGCATCAGAGCAGATTGTACTGAGAGT
GCACCATATGCGGTGTGAAATACCGCACAGATGCGTAAGGAGAAAATACCGCATCAGGCGGCCTTAAGGG
CCTCGTGATACGCCTATTTTTATAGGTTAATGTCATGATAATAATGGTTTCTTAGACGTCAGGTGGCACT
TTTCGGGGAAATGTGCGCGGAACCCCTATTTGTTTATTTTTCTAAATACATTCAAATATGTATCCGCTCA
TGAGACAATAACCCTGATAAATGCTTCAATAATATTGAAAAAGGAAGAGTATGAGTATTCAACATTTCCG
TGTCGCCCTTATTCCCTTTTTTGCGGCATTTTGCCTTCCTGTTTTTGCTCACCCAGAAACGCTGGTGAAA
GTAAAAGATGCTGAAGATCAGTTGGGTGCACGAGTGGGTTACATCGAACTGGATCTCAACAGCGGTAAGA
TCCTTGAGAGTTTTCGCCCCGAAGAACGTTTTCCAATGATGAGCACTTTTAAAGTTCTGCTATGTGGCGC
GGTATTATCCCGTATTGACGCCGGGCAAGAGCAACTCGGTCGCCGCATACACTATTCTCAGAATGACTTG
GTTGAGTACTCACCAGTCACAGAAAAGCATCTTACGGATGGCATGACAGTAAGAGAATTATGCAGTGCTG
CCATAACCATGAGTGATAACACTGCGGCCAACTTACTTCTGACAACGATCGGAGGACCGAAGGAGCTAAC
CGCTTTTTTGCACAACATGGGGGATCATGTAACTCGCCTTGATCGTTGGGAACCGGAGCTGAATGAAGCC
ATACCAAACGACGAGCGTGACACCACGATGCCTGTAGCAATGGCAACAACGTTGCGCAAACTATTAACTG
GCGAACTACTTACTCTAGCTTCCCGGCAACAATTAATAGACTGGATGGAGGCGGATAAAGTTGCAGGACC
ACTTCTGCGCTCGGCCCTTCCGGCTGGCTGGTTTATTGCTGATAAATCTGGAGCCGGTGAGCGTGGGTCT
CGCGGTATCATTGCAGCACTGGGGCCAGATGGTAAGCCCTCCCGTATCGTAGTTATCTACACGACGGGGA
GTCAGGCAACTATGGATGAACGAAATAGACAGATCGCTGAGATAGGTGCCTCACTGATTAAGCATTGGTA
ACTGTCAGACCAAGTTTACTCATATATACTTTAGATTGATTTAAAACTTCATTTTTAATTTAAAAGGATC
TAGGTGAAGATCCTTTTTGATAATCTCATGACCAAAATCCCTTAACGTGAGTTTTCGTTCCACTGAGCGT
CAGACCCCGTAGAAAAGATCAAAGGATCTTCTTGAGATCCTTTTTTTCTGCGCGTAATCTGCTGCTTGCA
AACAAAAAAACCACCGCTACCAGCGGTGGTTTGTTTGCCGGATCAAGAGCTACCAACTCTTTTTCCGAAG
GTAACTGGCTTCAGCAGAGCGCAGATACCAAATACTGTCCTTCTAGTGTAGCCGTAGTTAGGCCACCACT
TCAAGAACTCTGTAGCACCGCCTACATACCTCGCTCTGCTAATCCTGTTACCAGTGGCTGCTGCCAGTGG
CGATAAGTCGTGTCTTACCGGGTTGGACTCAAGACGATAGTTACCGGATAAGGCGCAGCGGTCGGGCTGA
ACGGGGGGTTCGTGCACACAGCCCAGCTTGGAGCGAACGACCTACACCGAACTGAGATACCTACAGCGTG
AGCATTGAGAAAGCGCCACGCTTCCCGAAGGGAGAAAGGCGGACAGGTATCCGGTAAGCGGCAGGGTCGG
AACAGGAGAGCGCACGAGGGAGCTTCCAGGGGGAAACGCCTGGTATCTTTATAGTCCTGTCGGGTTTCGC
CACCTCTGACTTGAGCGTCGATTTTTGTGATGCTCGTCAGGGGGGCGGAGCCTATGGAAAAACGCCAGCA
ACGCGGCCTTTTTACGGTTCCTGGCCTTTTGCTGGCCTTTTGCTCACATGTTCTTTCCTGCGTTATCCCC
TGATTCTGTGGATAACCGTATTACCGCCTTTGAGTGAGCTGATACCGCTCGCCGCAGCCGAACGACCGAG
CGCAGCGAGTCAGTGAGCGAGGAAGCGGAAGAGCGCCCAATACGCAAACCGCCTCTCCCCGCGCGTTGGC
CGATTCATTAATGCAGCTGGCACGACAGGTTTCCCGACTGGAAAGCGGGCAGTGAGCGCAACGCAATTAA
TGTGAGTTAGCTCACTCATTAGGCACCCCAGGCTTTACACTTTATGCTTCCGGCTCGTATGTTGTGTGGA
ATTGTGAGCGGATAACAATTTCACACAGGAAACAGCTATGACCATGATTACGCCAAGCTGTAAGTTTAAA
CATGATCTTACTAACTAACTATTCTCATTTAAATTTTCAGAGCTTAAAAATGGCTGAAATCACTCACAAC
GATGGATACGCTAACAACTTGGAAATGAAAT
