Features (pLannotate 1.2.2; 22 found; start..end, strand, type, name):
     28..61      +  protein_bind   attB: minimal attB site for the φC31 integrase (Groth et al., 2000) phage φC31 integrase
   1166..1183    -  promoter       T7 promoter (fragment): promoter for bacteriophage T7 RNA polymerase
   1203..2066    +  CDS            yEGFP: yEGFP is a fluorescent protein published in 1997.
   2954..2971    -  misc_feature   P element 5' end (fragment): No description available
   3082..3924    +  CDS            unc-119: UN119_CAEEL - Experimental evidence at protein level: Swiss-Prot protein existence level 1. Myristoyl-binding protein that acts as a cargo adapter: specifically binds the myristoyl moiety of a subset of N-terminally myristoylated proteins and is required for their localization. Plays a key role in ciliary membrane localization of proteins. Required for the establishment or function of the nervous system. From Caenorhabditis elegans.
   4578..4700    +  protein_bind   attR2: mutant version of attR; recombination site for the Gateway® LR reaction LR Clonase™
   4744..5046    -  CDS            ccdB: CCDB_ECOLI - Also known as G, letB, letD. Experimental evidence at protein level: Swiss-Prot protein existence level 1. Toxic component of a type II toxin-antitoxin (TA) system, functioning in plasmid maintainence. Responsible for the post- segregational killing (PSK) of plasmid-free cells, also referred to as a plasmid addiction system. Half-life of over 2 hours. Cell killing by CcdB is accompanied by filamentation, defects in chromosome and plasmid segregation, defects in cell division, formation of anucleate cells, decreased DNA synthesis and plasmid loss. Interferes with the activity of DN
   5051..5209    -  CDS            ccdA (fragment): CCDA_ECO57 - Also known as H, letA. Experimental evidence at protein level: Swiss-Prot protein existence level 1. Antitoxin component of a type II toxin-antitoxin (TA) system which inhibits the post-segregational killing (PSK) of plasmid-free cells, also referred to as a plasmid addiction system. Binds to and blocks the activity of CcdB; will also remove bound CcdB protein from the CcdB-GyrA complex by forming a CcdA-CcdB complex, a process termed rejuvenation. Functions as a transcriptional corepressor for the ccdAB operon, repression also requires CcdB (By similarity). From Escherichia coli
   5388..6047    -  CDS            CmR: chloramphenicol acetyltransferase; cat; confers resistance to chloramphenicol
   6048..6077    -  promoter       cat promoter (fragment): promoter of the E. coli cat gene encoding chloramphenicol acetyltransferase
   6101..6131    -  promoter       lac UV5 promoter: E. coli lac promoter with an "up" mutation
   6156..6280    -  protein_bind   attR1: mutant version of attR; recombination site for the Gateway® LR reaction LR Clonase™
   6530..6563    -  protein_bind   attB: minimal attB site for the φC31 integrase (Groth et al., 2000) phage φC31 integrase
   6578..6613    +  CDS            rop (fragment): Rop protein, which maintains plasmids at low copy number; rop
   6715..6814    +  misc_feature   bom (fragment): basis of mobility region from pBR322
   6912..7016    +  promoter       AmpR promoter: bla
   7017..7877    +  CDS            AmpR: β-lactamase; bla; confers resistance to ampicillin, carbenicillin, and related antibiotics
   8048..8636    +  rep_origin     ori: high-copy-number ColE1/pMB1/pBR322/pUC origin of replication
   8819..8911    +  CDS            lacI (fragment): lac repressor; lacI; The lac repressor binds to the lac operator to inhibit transcription in E. coli. This inhibition can be relieved by adding lactose or isopropyl-β-D-thiogalactopyranoside (IPTG).
   8924..8945    +  protein_bind   CAP binding site: CAP binding activates transcription in the presence of cAMP. E. coli catabolite activator protein
   8960..8990    +  promoter       lac promoter: promoter for the E. coli lac operon
   8998..9014    +  protein_bind   lac operator: The lac repressor binds to the lac operator to inhibit transcription in E. coli. This inhibition can be relieved by adding lactose or isopropyl-β-D-thiogalactopyranoside (IPTG). lac repressor encoded by lacI
>Addgene plasmid #169692 | pBRC_double_attB_GFP_donor | addgene full sequence | sequence record 337471 | Addgene NGS Result
GAAATGAAATAAGCTTGGGCTGCACGGGTGCCAGGGCGTGCCCTTGGGCTCCCCGGGCGCGTACTGCAGA
GTGGAGAGTGTAGTCCCTCGTCGGCTCTCTGTGTATTTCTTTCAATGCCTGTGTCTCGGTCTATCTTTGT
CTCTATCTGTTTTAAAAGTTTTTTGCAAAGTTTCAATTTCTTTTTTATTTTCTCTTCTTTTTTTGCACAT
TTATTTTTTTTAAAGAGCGCTGTTCTTCAATTGGAAAACAGTATAACGATCGAAATAAAAAAAAAACTTG
AAATAGTATCGGAATTGAGATGGGGGCAATTGAAATTGAAGACGCAACAAAAACATGTTTTTATCGTCTG
AAATTATCTAAACTTTGAATCTAACGTGTCAATGGCTACTTTTACAGTAGACTTTTTAGAGTAATGTTAA
AAAGGATAATATAGGTTTTTCTTCAAACTATTTTGTCACGCCGCATATATTCTTTTCATATTCCATTCGC
AAAGTGCATGATGTAACAAAAATGAAACGTCATAATTTTTTAATCTTTCACACTTTTTTTGCCGGCCGTT
AAATCAAAATCAAATCAACTTAATCCAACACGTGCGGGCTTGCAATTTTATTACACCGGTGTCCTACAGC
GCCATGTTATCTTCTTTGATTAGAGATCTCTCACGCAACATTTGACATTGAAAATTTTGTCTCCGAATTG
TTGTGTACCTACTTTGTCCCGATGTCCCAAATTTTCACTGATAACAAGAGATATCTCAACTGTTCTTATC
ACGTTGATACGTAGAACGTTTTACACTAAACCAAATTGCAGTCCCCTTCTACGAACCGTTTGCTAATTGT
TTTGCATAGAACAGTGATCAATGTGTTGTGCTCACTAGTCAATGATGTTCGTCTCTCATTTCTCCTACAA
CTTCACTGAAAAGGTTTTGAATATCTGGTGATTGTAGGCAATCACACCACAGTTAATGGCCTGGCAAATA
ATGATAAGCGTGTGATAAACCTCACAAAAATACGCCTAGAAGTGGTGATATCGCTAGTTTTGTGTCCTTT
CGATTTTTTTCGTGTTGCTTTTTTCTGTGGATAAACCTTTGAACTTTACATTTTGTTTTCAGAATAACCG
CTCTAGAGGATCCTATCGATTCGCGGCCGCTGTACACCCGGGTGCCCTATAGTGAGTCGTATTGGTACCG
GTAGAAAAAATGAGTAAAGGAGAAGAACTTTTCACTGGAGTTGTCCCAATTCTTGTTGAATTAGATGGTG
ATGTTAATGGGCACAAATTTTCTGTCAGTGGAGAGGGTGAAGGTGATGCAACATACGGAAAACTTACCCT
TAAATTTATTTGCACTACTGGAAAACTACCTGTTCCATGGGTAAGTTTAAACATATATATACTAACTAAC
CCTGATTATTTAAATTTTCAGCCAACACTTGTCACTACTTTCTGTTATGGTGTTCAATGCTTCTCGAGAT
ACCCAGATCATATGAAACAGCATGACTTTTTCAAGAGTGCCATGCCCGAAGGTTATGTACAGGAAAGAAC
TATATTTTTCAAAGATGACGGGAACTACAAGACACGTAAGTTTAAACAGTTCGGTACTAACTAACCATAC
ATATTTAAATTTTCAGGTGCTGAAGTCAAGTTTGAAGGTGATACCCTTGTTAATAGAATCGAGTTAAAAG
GTATTGATTTTAAAGAAGATGGAAACATTCTTGGACACAAATTGGAATACAACTATAACTCACACAATGT
ATACATCATGGCAGACAAACAAAAGAATGGAATCAAAGTTGTAAGTTTAAACATGATTTTACTAACTAAC
TAATCTGATTTAAATTTTCAGAACTTCAAAATTAGACACAACATTGAAGATGGAAGCGTTCAACTAGCAG
ACCATTATCAACAAAATACTCCAATTGGCGATGGCCCTGTCCTTTTACCAGACAACCATTACCTGTCCAC
ACAATCTGCCCTTTCGAAAGATCCCAACGAAAAGAGAGACCACATGGTCCTTCTTGAGTTTGTAACAGCT
GCTGGGATTACACATGGCATGGACGAACTATACAAAAGCCCACAAGCTTTGGAATTCGCTAGCCTTTGAG
CCAATTTATCCAAGTCCTTGTAAAAAGTATTCGAAAATTGTTAACGGATAAAATGTTTATTATAATATCA
AAAACAATTTGTCAGTTGACCACTTTTTGATATATTTGACAGAAACCGGGATGAATTGGCTCAAAGTTAG
GGCGCCCTTCTATTACAGGGTTTCTGATAACAAACCGGTTATTAACTCCCAACAAGGGATGATTTCAATT
CATCATGCTCAAATTGACCCAAATTAAGTTACATGACAAATTCATCGCCCTTTTCAACTCTTCTTGGCTC
ATCATCTGTTATTCTGTTCCTATTCTGTCTGCACCCTATACCCCTTTGCATACTCTCTCGTCATTCCTTT
CTTGGATAGTGTCTTCTTCTCCCCAGCTCTGCTACTTCTATGACTTGCGCCCGCTGCTTTTCCGCTCGTT
CCTCTCCTCTCTGACGTCTTCTTCTGCTTCTTTTCTCCTTCCTTTTTCCCTTCTCAATCTTCCTCTTTTT
CCCATTTCTGTCAATCATTCGAAGAAGAAGAAGAAGAAGACCCTCATTCATTTCATTTTTTTTTCTGTCG
GTGTGTGCTGCTCGGTTAAGAGTGAGCTCTCTATTCCACGTCTTCTTCTTTTTCTTCTTCGATTCGAATC
AATCACTCCACCAAAACGCATTCGTTTTTGGGATTCACCCCGCGGTTCGCAATAGGTTTCTTTTTCAAAT
TATTAGCGTTATAAATAGAAAAATGGTGGAGTTTCAATAAAAATGATAATTTACAAAGTGTATTTTGATT
ACATGTACTCAAAAAGGTTGAAATTTTTCATACCAGTTTTCCGGAAATCCATCTGATATCATTATCGTAT
TTTTCTTTTTAAAAATGTTTTCAAAAAAAAACAAAATATAGCTGGTTATTTGGCACCCTCTAATTACCAT
TTTCCTGTCACACCACACTCTTTTCCTTCTTCCACTTCTTTCCGTTTTCAGCCGCTTCCAACCAAACCGA
TATGAAAGCCGAGCAACAACGATCGATTCCACCCGGCTCGGCGACCTTCCCGTCGCAGGTGAGACTCAGA
AAACTAGAGAAACCGCTCAACTAACTCTTGATATCCGATTTCATTCTTTTCTCTTTTCTTTTTGTTGAAC
TTTTCCATATTTCCAGATGCCACGGCCACCACCAAGCACCGAACAAGGAATCACAACGGAATCGGAGCTT
GCGAAGAAAGCTCAAATCACTCCGAACGACGTTTTAGCACTTCCGGGAATCACTCAAGGTATCTTGCTCC
CTTTGGATTTCAGTTTAAAACATAAATTTAGGATTCTTATGCTCCCCATCTGCGAACATCTATAACATCG
AGTTCACCAAGTTCCAAATCCGTGATCTGGACACTGAGCAAGTGCTTTTCGAGATCGCCAAACCGGAGAA
CGATCAGGAGAATGATGAGTCGCCACAGGAGTCGGCAAGATACGTGCGTTATAGATTTGCTCCAAACTTT
TTGAAACTCAAAACGGTCGGAGCAACTGTGGAATTCAAAGTAGGAGACATCCCAATCCATCATTTCCGAA
TGATCGAACGTCACTTCTTCAAAGATCGCCTTCTGAAGTGTTTTGACTTTGAATTCGGATTCTGTATTCC
GAATTCACGAAACAACTGTGAACATATCTATGAGTTCCCTCAACTCTCTCAACAACTCAGTGAGTCATTA
TTCTAAAAAGTACAATTCAAAAGACTAATCTCTTTTTCAGTGGACGACATGATCAACAATCCAAACGAGA
CTCGTTCTGACAGCTTCTATTTCGTCGATAACAAACTCGTCATGCACAACAAAGCCGACTACTCATATGA
TGCATAAATATTTAATACAAAAATGTTCTGGATAATTATTCTGTCGAATAGAAAAAAAACTCCAAATGTG
ATTAAATTCCAATAATTCCTGTCTAGTTTGTTCCTTCCCCTTCCCCTTCTCATGTTCAATGCATTCCTAA
GCTTTTCAGTTCCCCCCTTGTTTCTATATTTTTTCGCTGTCCTGTCACACTCGCTAAAAACACTAATCAC
ACGGAAATCTGTTTTCAATAAAAACTCCAACTTTAACTCATTTTCAATTTCAACTGAAAGATTTTTTCAT
TAGAGAATGTCGCTAGCCTTTGAGCCAATTTATCCCGGTTTCTGTCAAATATATCAAAAAGTGGTCAACT
GACAAATTGTTTTTGATATTATAATAAACATTTTATCCGTTAACAATTTTCGAATACTTTTTACAAGGAC
TTGGATAAATTGGCTCAAAGGCTAGCCGGCCATACAAGTAATCCGGATGATCGACGCCAACGTCGTTGAA
TTTTCAAATTTTAAATACTGAATATTTGTTTTTTTTCCTATTATTTATTTATTCTCTTTGTGTTTTTTTT
CTTGCTTTCTAAAAAATTAATTCAATCCAAATCTAAACATTTTTTTTTCTCTTTCCGTCTCCCAATTCGT
ATTCCGCTCCTCTCATCTGAACACGTGCACTTTGTACAAGAAAGCTGAACGAGAAACGTAAAATGATATA
AATATCAATATATTAAATTAGATTTTGCATAAAAAACAGACTACATAATACTGTAAAACACAACATATCC
AGTCACTATGGTCGACCTGCAGACTGGCTGTGTATAAGGGAGCCTGACATTTATATTCCCCAGAACATCA
GGTTAATGGCGTTTTTGATGTCATTTTCGCGGTGGCTGAGATCAGCCACTTCTTCCCCGATAACGGAGAC
CGGCACACTGGCCATATCGGTGGTCATCATGCGCCAGCTTTCATCCCCGATATGCACCACCGGGTAAAGT
TCACGGGAGACTTTATCTGACAGCAGACGTGCACTGGCCAGGGGGATCACCATCCGTCGCCCGGGCGTGT
CAATAATATCACTCTGTACATCCACAAACAGACGATAACGGCTCTCTCTTTTATAGGTGTAAACCTTAAA
CTGCATTTCACCAGCCCCTGTTCTCGTCAGCAAAAGAGCCGTTCATTTCAATAAACCGGGCGACCTCAGC
CATCCCTTCCTGATTTTCCGCTTTCCAGCGTTCGGCACGCAGACGACGGGCTTCATTCTGCATGGTTGTG
CTTACCAGACCGGAGATATTGACATCATATATGCCTTGAGCAACTGATAGCTGTCGCTGTCAACTGTCAC
TGTAATACGCTGCTTCATAGCATACCTCTTTTTGACATACTTCGGGTATACATATCAGTATATATTCTTA
TACCGCAAAAATCAGCGCGCAAATACGCATACTGTTATCTGGCTTTTAGTAAGCCGGATCCAGATCTTTA
CGCCCCGCCCTGCCACTCATCGCAGTACTGTTGTAATTCATTAAGCATTCTGCCGACATGGAAGCCATCA
CAAACGGCATGATGAACCTGAATCGCCAGCGGCATCAGCACCTTGTCGCCTTGCGTATAATATTTGCCCA
TGGTGAAAACGGGGGCGAAGAAGTTGTCCATATTGGCCACGTTTAAATCAAAACTGGTGAAACTCACCCA
GGGATTGGCTGAGACGAAAAACATATTCTCAATAAACCCTTTAGGGAAATAGGCCAGGTTTTCACCGTAA
CACGCCACATCTTGCGAATATATGTGTAGAAACTGCCGGAAATCGTCGTGGTATTCACTCCAGAGCGATG
AAAACGTTTCAGTTTGCTCATGGAAAACGGTGTAACAAGGGTGAACACTATCCCATATCACCAGCTCACC
GTCTTTCATTGCCATACGGAATTCCGGATGAGCATTCATCAGGCGGGCAAGAATGTGAATAAAGGCCGGA
TAAAACTTGTGCTTATTTTTCTTTACGGTCTTTAAAAAGGCCGTAATATCCAGCTGAACGGTCTGGTTAT
AGGTACATTGAGCAACTGACTGAAATGCCTCAAAATGTTCTTTACGATGCCATTGGGATATATCAACGGT
GGTATATCCAGTGATTTTTTTCTCCATTTTAGCTTCCTTAGCTCCTGAAAATCTCGACGGATCCTAACTC
AAAATCCACACATTATACGAGCCGGAAGCATAAAGTGTAAAGCCTGGGGTGCCTAATGCGGCCGCCATAG
TGACTGGATATGTTGTGTTTTACAGTATTATGTAGTCTGTTTTTTATGCAAAATCTAATTTAATATATTG
ATATTTATATCATTTTACGTTTCTCGTTCAGCTTTTTTGTACAAACTTGTCACGTGCAAGTTTATTTATC
TTCTCGCTTTCATTTCATTAGGACGTGGGGGGAATTGGTGGAAGGGGGAAACACACAAAAGGATGATGGA
AATGAAATAAGGACACACAATATGCAACAACATTCAATTCAGAAATATGGAGGAAGGTTTAAAAGAAAAC
ATAAAAATATATAGAGGAGGAAGGAAAACTAGTAAAAAATAAGCAAAGAAATTAGGCGAACGATGAGAAT
TGTCCTCGCTTGGGCCGTACGCGCCCGGGGAGCCCAAGGGCACGCCCTGGCACCCGGGCCCTTTCGTCTC
GCGCGTTTCGGTGATGACGGTGAAAACCTCTGACACATGCAGCTCCCGGAGACGGTCACAGCTTGTCTGT
AAGCGGATGCCGGGAGCAGACAAGCCCGTCAGGGCGCGTCAGCGGGTGTTGGCGGGTGTCGGGGCTGGCT
TAACTATGCGGCATCAGAGCAGATTGTACTGAGAGTGCACCATATGCGGTGTGAAATACCGCACAGATGC
GTAAGGAGAAAATACCGCATCAGGCGGCCTTAAGGGCCTCGTGATACGCCTATTTTTATAGGTTAATGTC
ATGATAATAATGGTTTCTTAGACGTCAGGTGGCACTTTTCGGGGAAATGTGCGCGGAACCCCTATTTGTT
TATTTTTCTAAATACATTCAAATATGTATCCGCTCATGAGACAATAACCCTGATAAATGCTTCAATAATA
TTGAAAAAGGAAGAGTATGAGTATTCAACATTTCCGTGTCGCCCTTATTCCCTTTTTTGCGGCATTTTGC
CTTCCTGTTTTTGCTCACCCAGAAACGCTGGTGAAAGTAAAAGATGCTGAAGATCAGTTGGGTGCACGAG
TGGGTTACATCGAACTGGATCTCAACAGCGGTAAGATCCTTGAGAGTTTTCGCCCCGAAGAACGTTTTCC
AATGATGAGCACTTTTAAAGTTCTGCTATGTGGCGCGGTATTATCCCGTATTGACGCCGGGCAAGAGCAA
CTCGGTCGCCGCATACACTATTCTCAGAATGACTTGGTTGAGTACTCACCAGTCACAGAAAAGCATCTTA
CGGATGGCATGACAGTAAGAGAATTATGCAGTGCTGCCATAACCATGAGTGATAACACTGCGGCCAACTT
ACTTCTGACAACGATCGGAGGACCGAAGGAGCTAACCGCTTTTTTGCACAACATGGGGGATCATGTAACT
CGCCTTGATCGTTGGGAACCGGAGCTGAATGAAGCCATACCAAACGACGAGCGTGACACCACGATGCCTG
TAGCAATGGCAACAACGTTGCGCAAACTATTAACTGGCGAACTACTTACTCTAGCTTCCCGGCAACAATT
AATAGACTGGATGGAGGCGGATAAAGTTGCAGGACCACTTCTGCGCTCGGCCCTTCCGGCTGGCTGGTTT
ATTGCTGATAAATCTGGAGCCGGTGAGCGTGGGTCTCGCGGTATCATTGCAGCACTGGGGCCAGATGGTA
AGCCCTCCCGTATCGTAGTTATCTACACGACGGGGAGTCAGGCAACTATGGATGAACGAAATAGACAGAT
CGCTGAGATAGGTGCCTCACTGATTAAGCATTGGTAACTGTCAGACCAAGTTTACTCATATATACTTTAG
ATTGATTTAAAACTTCATTTTTAATTTAAAAGGATCTAGGTGAAGATCCTTTTTGATAATCTCATGACCA
AAATCCCTTAACGTGAGTTTTCGTTCCACTGAGCGTCAGACCCCGTAGAAAAGATCAAAGGATCTTCTTG
AGATCCTTTTTTTCTGCGCGTAATCTGCTGCTTGCAAACAAAAAAACCACCGCTACCAGCGGTGGTTTGT
TTGCCGGATCAAGAGCTACCAACTCTTTTTCCGAAGGTAACTGGCTTCAGCAGAGCGCAGATACCAAATA
CTGTTCTTCTAGTGTAGCCGTAGTTAGGCCACCACTTCAAGAACTCTGTAGCACCGCCTACATACCTCGC
TCTGCTAATCCTGTTACCAGTGGCTGCTGCCAGTGGCGATAAGTCGTGTCTTACCGGGTTGGACTCAAGA
CGATAGTTACCGGATAAGGCGCAGCGGTCGGGCTGAACGGGGGGTTCGTGCACACAGCCCAGCTTGGAGC
GAACGACCTACACCGAACTGAGATACCTACAGCGTGAGCTATGAGAAAGCGCCACGCTTCCCGAAGGGAG
AAAGGCGGACAGGTATCCGGTAAGCGGCAGGGTCGGAACAGGAGAGCGCACGAGGGAGCTTCCAGGGGGA
AACGCCTGGTATCTTTATAGTCCTGTCGGGTTTCGCCACCTCTGACTTGAGCGTCGATTTTTGTGATGCT
CGTCAGGGGGGCGGAGCCTATGGAAAAACGCCAGCAACGCGGCCTTTTTACGGTTCCTGGCCTTTTGCTG
GCCTTTTGCTCACATGTTCTTTCCTGCGTTATCCCCTGATTCTGTGGATAACCGTATTACCGCCTTTGAG
TGAGCTGATACCGCTCGCCGCAGCCGAACGACCGAGCGCAGCGAGTCAGTGAGCGAGGAAGCGGAAGAGC
GCCCAATACGCAAACCGCCTCTCCCCGCGCGTTGGCCGATTCATTAATGCAGCTGGCACGACAGGTTTCC
CGACTGGAAAGCGGGCAGTGAGCGCAACGCAATTAATGTGAGTTAGCTCACTCATTAGGCACCCCAGGCT
TTACACTTTATGCTTCCGGCTCGTATGTTGTGTGGAATTGTGAGCGGATAACAATTTCACACAGGAAACA
GCTATGACCATGATTACGCCAAGCTGTAAGTTTAAACATGATCTTACTAACTAACTATTCTCATTTAAAT
TTTCAGAGCTTAAAAATGGCTGAAATCACTCACAACGATGGATACGCTAACAACTTG
